>Addgene plasmid #239130 | pLS403_YCR051W | addgene full sequence | sequence record 475627 | Addgene NGS Result
TATGTATCCGCTCATGAGACAATAACCCTGATAAATGCTTCAATAATATTGAAAAAGGAAGAGTATGAGT
ATTCAACATTTCCGTGTCGCCCTTATTCCCTTTTTTGCGGCATTTTGCCTTCCTGTTTTTGCTCACCCAG
AAACGCTGGTGAAAGTAAAAGATGCAGAAGATCAGTTGGGTGCGCGAGTGGGTTACATCGAACTGGACCT
CAACAGTGGTAAGATACTAGAGAGTTTTCGCCCCGAAGAACGATTCCCAATGATGTCCACTTTTAAGGTT
CTGCTATGTGGCGCGGTATTATCCCGTATTGACGCGGGGCAAGAGCAACTAGGTCGCCGCATACACTATT
CTCAGAATGACTTGGTTGAGTATTCACCAGTCACAGAAAAGCATCTTACGGATGGCATGACAGTAAGAGA
ATTATGTAGTGCTGCCATAACGATGAGTGATAACACGGCGGCGAACTTACTTCTGACAACGATTGGAGGA
CCAAAGGAGCTAACCGCTTTTTTGCACAACATGGGGGATCATGTAACTCGCCTTGATCGTTGGGAACCAG
AGCTGAATGAAGCCATACCAAACGACGAGCGTGACACCACGATGCCTGTTGCTATGGCAACAACCTTGCG
GAAACTATTAACTGGCGAACTACTTACTCTAGCTTCCCGGCAACAGTTAATAGACTGGATGGAGGCTGAT
AAAGTTGCAGGACCACTTCTGCGCTCTGCGCTTCCGGCTGGCTGGTTTATTGCTGATAAATCTGGGGCCG
GAGAGCGTGGGTCACGCGGTATCATAGCAGCACTAGGGCCAGATGGTAAGCCCTCCCGTATCGTAGTTAT
CTACACGACGGGGAGCCAGGCAACTATGGATGAACGAAATAGACAGATCGCTGAGATAGGTGCGTCACTG
ATTAAGCATTGGTAGTAGAAAAGATCAAAGGATCTTCTTGAGATCCTTTTTTTCTGCGCGTAATCTGCTG
CTTGCAAACAAAAAAACCACCGCTACCAGCGGTGGTTTGTTTGCCGGATCAAGAGCTACCAACTCTTTTT
CCGAAGGTAACTGGCTTCAGCAGAGCGCAGATACCAAATACTGTCCTTCTAGTGTAGCCGTAGTTAGGCC
ACCACTTCAAGAACTCTGTAGCACCGCCTACATACCTCGCTCTGCTAATCCTGTTACCAGTGGCTGCTGC
CAGTGGCGATAAGTCGTGTCTTACCGGGTTGGACTCAAGACGATAGTTACCGGATAAGGCGCAGCGGTCG
GGCTGAACGGGGGGTTCGTGCACACAGCCCAGCTTGGAGCGAACGACCTACACCGAACTGAGATACCTAC
AGCGTGAGCTATGAGAAAGCGCCACGCTTCCCGAAGGGAGAAAGGCGGACAGGTATCCGGTAAGCGGCAG
GGTCGGAACAGGAGAGCGCACGAGGGAGCTTCCAGGGGGAAACGCCTGGTATCTTTATAGTCCTGTCGGG
TTTCGCCACCTCTGACTTGAGCGTCGATTTTTGTGATGCTCGTCAGGGGGGCGGAGCCTATGGAAACAGG
AAACAGCTATGACGCGCGCTAATGTGTTGGACAACGACGGCGATACCCCGTTGCACCATGTGGAGGATGT
GGCCACTGCCAGGTTGATCGTGGAAGAGCTGGGTGGAGACTTCACTATCAGGAATGTGGAGGGCCAAACG
CCATACGACTCGTTCGTCGAGAACGGTGAAGATGGTGAGCTAATCGAGTACATGAGGATTAAGTCCGGCG
TGGCCGATGTTCACGGAGTGGACGGCGTGCAGGGTGAGGGTGTCATCGACAGCAAATTGCTGGAAGAGTT
CAAGGACAACGTGAGATACACCTTGGAAAATGACCCTGAGGAAGGAGCCGATGAGGCCACTCTGCAACGC
AGGAGGCAGTTGGAACAGATCATTACGGGAGACAACGCTGAGGAGGAGTTGGAAAGGTACATCCGTGCTA
TGGTCAGAGAGCGCTCCACCGTGGTCAAAGACAGGGGCAAAGAGCTCCTAGGTCTATATATATATCTATA
TACATATTTATATATATTATTAGAACTTTACAATATAGTATATACCATTCATTGTTTAAGTTTCGGGTAA
TACTTTTTTTTTCCTTGTCATAACCCCAAAAATTTTCGATGCCTTTGATATAATTGAGAACAAGAAGAGT
TTGCAGGTGACAAAAATCGATGATTATAGGTGTTGTGACGACAAAATGAACGCTAATATATGGGTGGCTG
CTTCAGATGGTAATTTGGACCGAGTGGAACATATCCTCCGCGAGAGTAAAGGCGCCATGACCCCGCAATC
CAAGGACATTAACGGCTACACTCCAATGCATGCTGCCGCCGCATACGGCCACCTGGATTTGCTGAAGAAA
ATGTGCAATGAGTACAATGGAGACATGTCGACCTGCAGGCATGCCCTAGGACTGGCCGTCGTTTTACCTA
GTACACTCTATATTTTTTTATGCCTCGGTAATGATTTTCATTTTTTTTTTTCCACCTAGCGGATGACTCT
TTTTTTTTCTTAGCGATTGGCATTATCACATAATGAATTATACATTATATAAAGTAATGTGATTTCTTCG
AAGAATATACTAAAAAATGAGCAGGCAAGATAAACGAAGGCAAAGATGACAGAGCAGAAAGCCCTAGTAA
AGCGTATTACAAATGAAACCAAGATTCAGATTGCGATTTCTTTAAAGGGTGGTCCCCTAGCGATAGAACA
CTCGATCTTCCCAGAAAAAGAGGCAGAAGCAGTAGCAGAACAGGCCACACAATCGCAAGTGATTAACGTC
CACACAGGTATAGGGTTTCTGGACCACATGATTCATGCTCTCGCCAAGCACTCCGGCTGGTCGCTAATCG
TTGAGTGCATTGGTGACTTACACATAGACGACCATCACACCACTGAGGACTGCGGGATTGCTCTGGGTCA
GGCTTTTAAAGAGGCTCTAGGGGCCGTGCGTGGAGTAAAAAGGTTTGGATCAGGATTTGCGCCTTTGGAT
GAGGCACTTTCCAGGGCGGTTGTTGATCTTTCGAACAGGCCATACGCAGTTGTCGAACTTGGTTTGCAAA
GGGAGAAAGTAGGTGATCTCTCTTGCGAGATGATCCCGCATTTTCTTGAAAGTTTTGCAGAGGCAAGCAG
AATTACCCTCCACGTTGATTGTCTGCGAGGCAAGAATGACCATCACCGTAGCGAGAGTGCGTTCAAGGCT
CTTGCGGTTGCCATAAGAGAAGCCACCTCGCCCAATGGAACCAACGATGTTCCCTCCACCAAAGGTGTTC
TTATGTAGTGACACCGATTATTTAAAGCTGCATCATACGATATATATATATGTGTATATATGTATATCTA
TGAATGTCAGTAAGTATGTATATGAACAGTATGATACTGAAAATGACAAGGTAATACATCATTCTATATG
TGTCATTCTGAACGAGGCGCGTTTTCCTTTTTTCTTTTTGCTTTTTCTTTTTTTTTCTCTTGAA
Features (pLannotate 1.2.2; 9 found; start..end, strand, type, name):
      1..64      +  promoter       AmpR promoter: bla
     65..924     +  CDS            AmpR (fragment): β-lactamase; bla; confers resistance to ampicillin, carbenicillin, and related antibiotics
    948..1536    +  rep_origin     ori: high-copy-number ColE1/pMB1/pBR322/pUC origin of replication
   1561..1974    +  CDS            YCU1_YEAST (fragment): Experimental evidence at protein level: Swiss-Prot protein existence level 1. From Saccharomyces cerevisiae (strain ATCC 204508 / S288c) (Baker's yeast).
   2216..2407    +  CDS            YCU1_YEAST (fragment): Experimental evidence at protein level: Swiss-Prot protein existence level 1. From Saccharomyces cerevisiae (strain ATCC 204508 / S288c) (Baker's yeast).
   2407..2424    +  misc_feature   MCS (fragment): pUC18/19 multiple cloning site
   2431..2447    +  CDS            lacZα (fragment): LacZα fragment of β-galactosidase; lacZ fragment
   2448..2635    +  promoter       HIS3 promoter: S. cerevisiae HIS3
   2636..3295    +  CDS            HIS3: HIS7_YEAST - Experimental evidence at protein level: Swiss-Prot protein existence level 1. From Saccharomyces cerevisiae (strain ATCC 204508 / S288c) (Baker's yeast).
