[The description below was written by a language model from this plasmid's Addgene catalogue record and pLannotate feature annotations shown in this document.]
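Description:
pLS403_YCR051W is a minimal integrating shuttle vector for Saccharomyces cerevisiae, built on the pLS403 backbone, a compact plasmid that has been depleted of restriction sites outside its polylinker. It is catalogued as an empty backbone of about 3.5 kb. In E. coli it is maintained at high copy through a ColE1/pUC-type origin and selected with ampicillin via the bla promoter and β-lactamase gene. No yeast replication origin or centromere is annotated, consistent with its integrating design: it can persist in yeast only by recombining into the genome. Transformants are selected by histidine prototrophy conferred by a HIS3 cassette under its native promoter.

The distinguishing modification is the introduction of sequences from the non-essential yeast gene YCR051W into the multiple cloning site. The feature table shows these as two fragments matching the YCR051W protein (YCU1_YEAST), separated by an unannotated stretch of roughly 240 bp and followed by remnants of a pUC-type MCS and a very short lacZα fragment. According to the record, these homology sequences direct single-copy integration at the YCR051W locus. The record does not state how the plasmid is meant to be opened for integration or which cloning sites remain available. No expression promoter, tag or reporter is present, so a user supplies the whole cassette to be integrated, and inserts can be checked with standard M13 forward and reverse primers.

The depositor notes a 4 bp deletion at the 3' end of the HIS3 3'UTR that is not known to affect function. This is consistent with the sequenced record being four bases shorter than the stated backbone size.
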