Addgene plasmid #239130: pLS403_YCR051W
Purpose: (Empty Backbone) Minimal integrating shuttle vector depleted of restriction sites outside the polylinker region, yeast selection marker HIS3
Depositing lab: Sahand Jamal Rahi. Depositing organization: Swiss Federal Institute of Technology (EPFL). Publication: Minimal shuttle vectors for Saccharomyces cerevisiae. Scutteri L, Barth P, Rahi SJ. Synth Biol (Oxf). 2025 May 21;10(1):ysaf010. doi: 10.1093/synbio/ysaf010. eCollection 2025. PubMed 40612073.
Backbone
  Vector backbone: pLS403
  Backbone size (bp): 3498
  Modifications to backbone: Sequences from the non-essential gene YCR051W have been introduced into the MCS of pLS403 for single-copy genomic integration.
  Vector type: Bacterial Expression, Yeast Expression ; Integrating
  Selectable markers: HIS3
Growth in bacteria
  Bacterial resistance: Ampicillin, 100 μg/mL
  Growth temperature: 37°C
  Growth strain: DH5alpha
  Copy number: High Copy
Gene/Insert
  Sequencing primers: 5′ M13 fwd; 3′ M13 rev
Terms and licenses: Academic/Nonprofit Terms; Industry Terms: Not Available to Industry
Depositor comments: Please visit https://doi.org/10.1101/2024.11.05.622133 for bioRxiv preprint. Please note: This plasmid contains a 4bp deletion at the 3' end of the HIS3 3'UTR. This deletion is not known to impact plasmid function.
How to cite: pLS403_YCR051W was a gift from Sahand Jamal Rahi (Addgene plasmid # 239130 ; http://n2t.net/addgene:239130 ; RRID:Addgene_239130)
